Addgene plasmid #42409: DEADC1A
Purpose: Bacterial expression for structure determination; may not be full ORF
Depositing lab: Nicola Burgess-Brown. Depositing organization: University of Oxford.
Backbone
  Vector backbone: pNIC28-Bsa4
  Backbone manufacturer: SGC
  Vector type: Bacterial Expression
Growth in bacteria
  Bacterial resistance: Kanamycin, 50 μg/mL
  Growth temperature: 37°C
  Growth strain: Mach1 ;
  Copy number: High Copy
Gene/Insert
  Gene/Insert name: DEADC1A (alt names: DEADC1; gi|31652308; PDB:3DH1)
  Species: H. sapiens (human)
  Insert size (bp): 598
  Mutation: See Comments
  Tag / fusion protein: His6-TEV (N terminal on insert)
  Cloning method: Ligation Independent Cloning
  Sequencing primers: 5′ T7; 3′ T7-term
Terms and licenses: Academic/Nonprofit Terms; Industry Terms: Not Available to Industry
Depositor comments: http://www.thesgc.org/structures/3DH1/ Use BL21(DE3)-R3-pRARE2 strain for expression.
How to cite: DEADC1A was a gift from Nicola Burgess-Brown (Addgene plasmid # 42409 ; http://n2t.net/addgene:42409 ; RRID:Addgene_42409)
