[The description below was written by a language model from this plasmid's Addgene catalogue record.]
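Description:
DEADC1A is a bacterial expression plasmid built on the pNIC28-Bsa4 backbone from the Structural Genomics Consortium. It is designed to produce a fragment of the human DEADC1 protein in E. coli for structure determination. The plasmid is maintained at high copy number under kanamycin selection. The record does not list the origin of replication or the promoter. However, the use of T7 and T7-terminator sequencing primers, together with the recommendation of a DE3-type expression host, indicates that the insert sits in a T7 promoter/terminator cassette and is transcribed by T7 RNA polymerase supplied by the host.

The insert is a 598 bp human DEADC1 coding segment introduced by ligation-independent cloning. The record cautions that it may not represent the full open reading frame, which is typical of constructs trimmed to a crystallisable domain. It is fused at its N terminus to a hexahistidine tag followed by a TEV protease recognition site. This allows the protein to be captured by immobilised metal affinity chromatography, and the tag can then be cleaved off to leave near-native protein. The mutation field refers only to the depositor comments, which give no specific sequence changes, so any differences from the reference sequence are not stated.

The depositor distinguishes a cloning strain used for propagation from a BL21(DE3) derivative used for expression, which carries a rare-codon tRNA plasmid that helps with translating human coding sequences in bacteria. The construct is linked to a deposited crystal structure, which fits its stated purpose as a source of recombinant protein for crystallography and related biochemical work. No feature table was provided, so this description rests on the catalogue fields alone.
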