>Addgene plasmid #42409 | DEADC1A | depositor partial sequence | sequence record 57242 | DEADC1A sequence 598 bps
CATATGCACCATCATCATCATCATTCTTCTGGTGTAGATCTGGGTACCGAGAACCTGTACTTCCAATCCA
TGGAGGAGACCGAAAAGTGGATGGAGGAGGCGATGCACATGGCCAAAGAAGCCCTCGAAAATACTGAAGT
TCCTGTTGGCTGTCTTATGGTCTACAACAATGAAGTTGTAGGGAAGGGGAGAAATGAAGTTAACCAAACC
AAAAATGCTACTCGACATGCAGAAATGGTGGCCATCGATCAGGTCCTCGATTGGTGTCGTCAAAGTGGCA
AGAGTCCCTCTGAAGTATTTGAACACACTGTGTTGTATGTCACTGTGGAGCCGTGCATTATGTGTGCAGC
TGCTCTCCGCCTGATGAAAATCCCGCTGGTTGTATATGGCTGTCAGAATGAACGATTTGGTGGTTGTGGC
TCTGTTCTAAATATTGCCTCTGCTGACCTACCAAACACTGGGAGACCATTTCAGTGTATCCCTGGATATC
GGGCTGAGGAAGCAGTGGAAATGTTAAAGACCTTCTACAAACAAGAAAATCCAAATGCACCAAAATCGAA
AGTTCGGAAATGACAGTAAAGGTGGATACGGATCCGAA
