>Addgene plasmid #42409 | DEADC1A | addgene partial sequence | sequence record 60408 | T7 5'-TAATACGACTCACTATAGGG-3'
CCTCTAGAAATAATTTTGTTTAACTTTAAGAAGGAGATATACATATGCACCATCATCATCATCATTCTTC
TGGTGTAGATCTGGGTACCGAGAACCTGTACTTCCAATCCATGGAGGAGACCGAAAAGTGGATGGAGGAG
GCGATGCACATGGCCAAAGAAGCCCTCGAAAATACTGAAGTTCCTGTTGGCTGTCTTATGGTCTACAACA
ATGAAGTTGTAGGGAAGGGGAGAAATGAAGTTAACCAAACCAAAAATGCTACTCGACATGCAGAAATGGT
GGCCATCGATCAGGTCCTCGATTGGTGTCGTCAAAGTGGCAAGAGTCCCTCTGAAGTATTTGAACACACT
GTGTTGTATGTCACTGTGGAGCCGTGCATTATGTGTGCAGCTGCTCTCCGCCTGATGAAAATCCCGCTGG
TTGTATATGGCTGTCAGAATGAACGATTTGGTGGTTGTGGCTCTGTTCTAAATATTGCCTCTGCTGACCT
ACCAAACACTGGGAGACCATTTCAGTGTATCCCTGGATATCGGGCTGAGGAAGCAGTGGAAATGTTAAAG
ACCTTCTACAAACAAGAAAATCCAAATGCACCAAAATCGAAAGTTCGGAAATGACAGTAAAGGTGGATAC
GGATCCGAATTCGAGCTCCGTCGACAAGCTTGCGGCCGCACTCGAGCACCACCACCACCACCACTGAGAT
CCGGCTGCTAACAAAGCCCGAAAGGAAGCTGAGTTGGCTGCTGCCACCGCTGAGCAATAACTAGCATAAC
CCCTTGGGGCCTCTAAACGGGTCTTGAGGGGTTTTTTGCTGAAAGGAGGAACTATATCCGGATTGGCGAA
TGGG
[124 nt withheld, positions 845-968]
CG
